>Addgene plasmid #194369 | pcDNA3_SP-HTR2A-V2R-NTEV-TCS-GV-2xHA | addgene full sequence | sequence record 381611 | Addgene NGS Result
GACGGATCGGGAGATCTCCCGATCCCCTATGGTGCACTCTCAGTACAATCTGCTCTGATGCCGCATAGTT
AAGCCAGTATCTGCTCCCTGCTTGTGTGTTGGAGGTCGCTGAGTAGTGCGCGAGCAAAATTTAAGCTACA
ACAAGGCAAGGCTTGACCGACAATTGCATGAAGAATCTGCTTAGGGTTAGGCGTTTTGCGCTGCTTCGCG
ATGTACGGGCCAGATATACGCGTTGACATTGATTATTGACTAGTTATTAATAGTAATCAATTACGGGGTC
ATTAGTTCATAGCCCATATATGGAGTTCCGCGTTACATAACTTACGGTAAATGGCCCGCCTGGCTGACCG
CCCAACGACCCCCGCCCATTGACGTCAATAATGACGTATGTTCCCATAGTAACGCCAATAGGGACTTTCC
ATTGACGTCAATGGGTGGAGTATTTACGGTAAACTGCCCACTTGGCAGTACATCAAGTGTATCATATGCC
AAGTACGCCCCCTATTGACGTCAATGACGGTAAATGGCCCGCCTGGCATTATGCCCAGTACATGACCTTA
TGGGACTTTCCTACTTGGCAGTACATCTACGTATTAGTCATCGCTATTACCATGGTGATGCGGTTTTGGC
AGTACATCAATGGGCGTGGATAGCGGTTTGACTCACGGGGATTTCCAAGTCTCCACCCCATTGACGTCAA
TGGGAGTTTGTTTTGGCACCAAAATCAACGGGACTTTCCAAAATGTCGTAACAACTCCGCCCCATTGACG
CAAATGGGCGGTAGGCGTGTACGGTGGGAGGTCTATATAAGCAGAGCTCTCTGGCTAACTAGAGAACCCA
CTGCTTACTGGCTTATCGAAATTAATACGACTCACTATAGGGAGACCCAAGCTTATCAACAAGTTTGTAC
AAAAAAGCAGGCTCCACCATGAAGACGATCATCGCCCTGAGCTACATCTTCTGCCTGGTATTCGCCGACT
ACAAGGACGATGATGACGCCAGCATCGATATGCAATTAAATGATGACACCAGGCTCTACAGTAATGACTT
TAACTCTGGAGAAGCTAACACTTCTGATGCATTTAACTGGACAGTCGACTCTGAAAATCGAACCAACCTT
TCCTGTGAAGGGTGCCTCTCACCGTCGTGTCTCTCCTTACTTCATCTCCAGGAAAAAAACTGGTCTGCTT
TACTGACAGCCGTAGTGATTATTCTAACTATTGCTGGAAACATACTCGTCATCATGGCAGTGTCCCTAGA
GAAAAAGCTGCAGAATGCCACCAACTATTTCCTGATGTCACTTGCCATAGCTGATATGCTGCTGGGTTTC
CTTGTCATGCCCGTGTCCATGTTAACCATCCTGTATGGGTACCGGTGGCCTCTGCCGAGCAAGCTTTGTG
CAGTCTGGATTTACCTGGACGTGCTCTTCTCCACGGCCTCCATCATGCACCTCTGCGCCATCTCGCTGGA
TCGCTACGTCGCCATCCAGAATCCCATCCACCACAGCCGCTTCAACTCCAGAACTAAGGCATTTCTGAAA
ATCATTGCTGTTTGGACCATATCAGTAGGTATATCCATGCCAATACCAGTCTTTGGGCTACAGGACGATT
CGAAGGTCTTTAAGGAGGGGAGTTGCTTACTCGCCGATGATAACTTTGTCCTGATCGGCTCTTTTGTGTC
ATTTTTCATTCCCTTAACCATCATGGTGATCACCTACTTTCTAACTATCAAGTCACTCCAGAAAGAAGCT
ACTTTGTGTGTAAGTGATCTTGGCACACGGGCCAAATTAGCTTCTTTCAGCTTCCTCCCTCAGAGTTCTT
TGTCTTCAGAAAAGCTCTTCCAGCGGTCGATCCATAGGGAGCCAGGGTCCTACACAGGCAGGAGGACTAT
GCAGTCCATCAGCAATGAGCAAAAGGCATGCAAGGTGCTGGGCATCGTCTTCTTCCTGTTTGTGGTGATG
TGGTGCCCTTTCTTCATCACAAACATCATGGCCGTCATCTGCAAAGAGTCCTGCAATGAGGATGTCATTG
GGGCCCTGCTCAATGTGTTTGTTTGGATCGGTTATCTCTCTTCAGCAGTCAACCCACTAGTCTACACACT
GTTCAACAAGACCTATAGGTCAGCCTTTTCACGGTATATTCAGTGTCAGTACAAGGAAAACAAAAAACCA
TTGCAGTTAATTTTAGTGAACACAATACCGGCTTTGGCCTACAAGTCTAGCCAACTTCAAATGGGACAAA
AAAAGAATTCAAAGCAAGATGCCAAGACAACAGATAATGACTGCTCAATGGTTGCTCTAGGAAAGCAGCA
TTCTGAAGAGGCTTCTAAAGACAATAGCGACGGAGTGAATGAAAAGGTGAGCTGTGTGGACCCAGCTTTC
TTGTACAAAGTGGTTGATGGTACCGCCCGGGGACGCACCCCACCCAGCCTGGGTCCCCAAGATGAGTCCT
GCACCACCGCCAGCTCCTCCCTGGCCAAGGACACTTCATCGGATGTCGGAGGTGGAGGTAGCGGAGGTGG
AGGTAGCGGAGAGAGCTTGTTTAAGGGACCACGTGATTACAACCCGATATCGAGCACCATTTGTCATTTG
ACGAATGAATCTGATGGGCACACAACATCGTTGTATGGTATTGGATTTGGTCCCTTCATCATTACAAACA
AGCACTTGTTTCGTCGCAATAATGGAACACTGTTGGTCCAATCACTACATGGTGTATTCAAGGTCAAGGA
CACCACGACTTTGCAACAACACCTCATTGATGGGAGGGACATGATGATTATTCGCATGCCTAAGGATTTC
CCACCATTTCCTCAAAAGCTGAAATTTAGAGAGCCACAAAGGGAAGAGCGCATATGTCTTGTGACAACCA
ACTTCCAAGCTCCCGAGAACCTGTACTTCCAGGGTTCTAGAGAACAGAAGCTGATCTCAGAAGAGGATCT
GGCCCGGGCCATGAAGCTACTGTCTTCTATCGAACAAGCATGCGATATTTGCCGACTTAAAAAGCTCAAG
TGCTCCAAAGAAAAACCGAAGTGCGCCAAGTGTCTGAAGAACAACTGGGAGTGTCGCTACTCTCCCAAAA
CCAAAAGGTCTCCGCTGACTAGGGCACATCTGACAGAAGTGGAATCAAGGCTAGAAAGACTGGAACAGCT
ATTTCTACTGATTTTTCCTCGAGAAGACCTTGACATGATTTTGAAAATGGATTCTTTACAGGATATAAAA
GCATTGTTAACAGGATTATTTGTACAAGATAATGTGAATAAAGATGCCGTCACAGATAGATTGGCTTCAG
TGGAGACTGATATGCCTCTAACATTGAGACAGCATAGAATAAGTGCGACATCATCATCGGAAGAGAGTAG
TAACAAAGGTCAAAGACAGTTGACTGTATCGCCGGAATTCCCGGGGATCAGCTTGATAATTCGATTCACC
ATGCCCAAGAAGAAGAGGAAGGTGGCGTACAGCCGCGCGCGTACGAAAAACAATTACGGGTCTACCATCG
AGGGCCTGCTCGATCTCCCGGACGACGACGCCCCCGAAGAGGCGGGGCTGGCGGCTCCGCGCCTGTCCTT
TCTCCCCGCGGGACACACGCGCAGACTGTCGACGGCCCCCCCGACCGATGTCAGCCTGGGGGACGAGCTC
CACTTAGACGGCGAGGACGTCGCGATGGCGCATGCCGACGCGCTAGACGATTTCGATCTGGACATGTTGG
GGGACGGGGATTCCCCGGGTCCGGGATTTACCCCCCACGACTCCGCCCCCTACGGCGCTCTGGATATGGC
CGACTTCGAGTTTGAGCAGATGTTTACCGATGCCCTTGGAATTGACGAGTACGGTGGGGGCTACCCATAC
GATGTTCCTGACTATGCGGGCTATCCCTATGACGTCCCGGACTATGCATGAGGGCCCTATTCTATAGTGT
CACCTAAATGCTAGAGCTCGCTGATCAGCCTCGACTGTGCCTTCTAGTTGCCAGCCATCTGTTGTTTGCC
CCTCCCCCGTGCCTTCCTTGACCCTGGAAGGTGCCACTCCCACTGTCCTTTCCTAATAAAATGAGGAAAT
TGCATCGCATTGTCTGAGTAGGTGTCATTCTATTCTGGGGGGTGGGGTGGGGCAGGACAGCAAGGGGGAG
GATTGGGAAGACAATAGCAGGCATGCTGGGGATGCGGTGGGCTCTATGGCTTCTGAGGCGGAAAGAACCA
GCTGGGGCTCTAGGGGGTATCCCC
[124 nt withheld, positions 4225-4348]
C
[91 nt withheld, positions 4350-4440]
A
[49 nt withheld, positions 4442-4490]
CCTTTGACGTTGGAGTCCACGTTCTTT
[37 nt withheld, positions 4518-4554]
ACCCTATCTCGGTCTATTCTTTTGATTTATAAGGGATTTTGCCGATTTCGGCCTATTGGTTAAAAAATGA
GCTGATTTAACAAAAATTTAACGCGAATTAATTCTGTGGAATGTGTGTCAGTTAGGGTGTGGAAAGTCCC
CAGGCTCCCCAGCAGGCAGAAGTATGCAAAGCATGCATCTCAATTAGTCAGCAACCAGGTGTGGAAAGTC
CCCAGGCTCCCCAGCAGGCAGAAGTATGCAAAGCATGCATCTCAATTAGTCAGCAACCATAGTCCCGCCC
CTAACTCCGCCCATCCCGCCCCTAACTCCGCCCAGTTCCGCCCATTCTCCGCCCCATGGCTGACTAATTT
TTTTTATTTATGCAGAGGCCGAGGCCGCCTCTGCCTCTGAGCTATTCCAGAAGTAGTGAGGAGGCTTTTT
TGGAGGCCTAGGCTTTTGCAAAAAGCTCCCGGGAGCTTGTATATCCATTTTCGGATCTGATCAAGAGACA
GGATGAGGATCGTTTCGCATGATTGAACAAGATGGATTGCACGCAGGTTCTCCGGCCGCTTGGGTGGAGA
GGCTATTCGGCTATGACTGGGCACAACAGACAATCGGCTGCTCTGATGCCGCCGTGTTCCGGCTGTCAGC
GCAGGGGCGCCCGGTTCTTTTTGTCAAGACCGACCTGTCCGGTGCCCTGAATGAACTGCAGGACGAGGCA
GCGCGGCTATCGTGGCTGGCCACGACGGGCGTTCCTTGCGCAGCTGTGCTCGACGTTGTCACTGAAGCGG
GAAGGGACTGGCTGCTATTGGGCGAAGTGCCGGGGCAGGATCTCCTGTCATCTCACCTTGCTCCTGCCGA
GAAAGTATCCATCATGGCTGATGCAATGCGGCGGCTGCATACGCTTGATCCGGCTACCTGCCCATTCGAC
CACCAAGCGAAACATCGCATCGAGCGAGCACGTACTCGGATGGAAGCCGGTCTTGTCGATCAGGATGATC
TGGACGAAGAGCATCAGGGGCTCGCGCCAGCCGAACTGTTCGCCAGGCTCAAGGCGCGCATGCCCGACGG
CGAGGATCTCGTCGTGACCCATGGCGATGCCTGCTTGCCGAATATCATGGTGGAAAATGGCCGCTTTTCT
GGATTCATCGACTGTGGCCGGCTGGGTGTGGCGGACCGCTATCAGGACATAGCGTTGGCTACCCGTGATA
TTGCTGAAGAGCTTGGCGGCGAATGGGCTGACCGCTTCCTCGTGCTTTACGGTATCGCCGCTCCCGATTC
GCAGCGCATCGCCTTCTATCGCCTTCTTGACGAGTTCTTCTGAGCGGGACTCTGGGGTTCGAAATGACCG
ACCAAGCGACGCCCAACCTGCCATCACGAGATTTCGATTCCACCGCCGCCTTCTATGAAAGGTTGGGCTT
CGGAATCGTTTTCCGGGACGCCGGCTGGATGATCCTCCAGCGCGGGGATCTCATGCTGGAGTTCTTCGCC
CACCCCAACTTGTTTATTGCAGCTTATAATGGTTACAAATAAAGCAATAGCATCACAAATTTCACAAATA
AAGCATTTTTTTCACTGCATTCTAGTTGTGGTTTGTCCAAACTCATCAATGTATCTTATCATGTCTGTAT
ACCGTCGACCTCTAGCTAGAGCTTGGCGTAATCATGGTCATAGCTGTTTCCTGTGTGAAATTGTTATCCG
CTCACAATTCCACACAACATACGAGCCGGAAGCATAAAGTGTAAAGCCTGGGGTGCCTAATGAGTGAGCT
AACTCACATTAATTGCGTTGCGCTCACTGCCCGCTTTCCAGTCGGGAAACCTGTCGTGCCAGCTGCATTA
ATGAATCGGCCAACGCGCGGGGAGAGGCGGTTTGCGTATTGGGCGCTCTTCCGCTTCCTCGCTCACTGAC
TCGCTGCGCTCGGTCGTTCGGCTGCGGCGAGCGGTATCAGCTCACTCAAAGGCGGTAATACGGTTATCCA
CAGAATCAGGGGATAACGCAGGAAAGAACATGTGAGCAAAAGGCCAGCAAAAGGCCAGGAACCGTAAAAA
GGCCGCGTTGCTGGCGTTTTTCCATAGGCTCCGCCCCCCTGACGAGCATCACAAAAATCGACGCTCAAGT
CAGAGGTGGCGAAACCCGACAGGACTATAAAGATACCAGGCGTTTCCCCCTGGAAGCTCCCTCGTGCGCT
CTCCTGTTCCGACCCTGCCGCTTACCGGATACCTGTCCGCCTTTCTCCCTTCGGGAAGCGTGGCGCTTTC
TCATAGCTCACGCTGTAGGTATCTCAGTTCGGTGTAGGTCGTTCGCTCCAAGCTGGGCTGTGTGCACGAA
CCCCCCGTTCAGCCCGACCGCTGCGCCTTATCCGGTAACTATCGTCTTGAGTCCAACCCGGTAAGACACG
ACTTATCGCCACTGGCAGCAGCCACTGGTAACAGGATTAGCAGAGCGAGGTATGTAGGCGGTGCTACAGA
GTTCTTGAAGTGGTGGCCTAACTACGGCTACACTAGAAGAACAGTATTTGGTATCTGCGCTCTGCTGAAG
CCAGTTACCTTCGGAAAAAGAGTTGGTAGCTCTTGATCCGGCAAACAAACCACCGCTGGTAGCGGTGGTT
TTTTTGTTTGCAAGCAGCAGATTACGCGCAGAAAAAAAGGATCTCAAGAAGATCCTTTGATCTTTTCTAC
GGGGTCTGACGCTCAGTGGAACGAAAACTCACGTTAAGGGATTTTGGTCATGAGATTATCAAAAAGGATC
TTCACCTAGATCCTTTTAAATTAAAAATGAAGTTTTAAATCAATCTAAAGTATATATGAGTAAACTTGGT
CTGACAGTTACCAATGCTTAATCAGTGAGGCACCTATCTCAGCGATCTGTCTATTTCGTTCATCCATAGT
TGCCTGACTCCCCGTCGTGTAGATAACTACGATACGGGAGGGCTTACCATCTGGCCCCAGTGCTGCAATG
ATACCGCGAGACCCACGCTCACCGGCTCCAGATTTATCAGCAATAAACCAGCCAGCCGGAAGGGCCGAGC
GCAGAAGTGGTCCTGCAACTTTATCCGCCTCCATCCAGTCTATTAATTGTTGCCGGGAAGCTAGAGTAAG
TAGTTCGCCAGTTAATAGTTTGCGCAACGTTGTTGCCATTGCTACAGGCATCGTGGTGTCACGCTCGTCG
TTTGGTATGGCTTCATTCAGCTCCGGTTCCCAACGATCAAGGCGAGTTACATGATCCCCCATGTTGTGCA
AAAAAGCGGTTAGCTCCTTCGGTCCTCCGATCGTTGTCAGAAGTAAGTTGGCCGCAGTGTTATCACTCAT
GGTTATGGCAGCACTGCATAATTCTCTTACTGTCATGCCATCCGTAAGATGCTTTTCTGTGACTGGTGAG
TACTCAACCAAGTCATTCTGAGAATAGTGTATGCGGCGACCGAGTTGCTCTTGCCCGGCGTCAATACGGG
ATAATACCGCGCCACATAGCAGAACTTTAAAAGTGCTCATCATTGGAAAACGTTCTTCGGGGCGAAAACT
CTCAAGGATCTTACCGCTGTTGAGATCCAGTTCGATGTAACCCACTCGTGCACCCAACTGATCTTCAGCA
TCTTTTACTTTCACCAGCGTTTCTGGGTGAGCAAAAACAGGAAGGCAAAATGCCGCAAAAAAGGGAATAA
GGGCGACACGGAAATGTTGAATACTCATACTCTTCCTTTTTCAATATTATTGAAGCATTTATCAGGGTTA
TTGTCTCATGAGCGGATACATATTTGAATGTATTTAGAAAAATAAACAAATAGGGGTTCCGCGCACATTT
CCCCGAAAAGTGCCACCTGACGTC
Features (pLannotate 1.2.2; 29 found; start..end, strand, type, name):
     28..80      -  misc_feature   bom (fragment): basis of mobility region from pBR322
    235..614     +  enhancer       CMV enhancer: human cytomegalovirus immediate early enhancer
    615..818     +  promoter       CMV promoter: human cytomegalovirus (CMV) immediate early promoter
    814..847     +  LTR            5' LTR (truncated) (fragment): truncated 5' long terminal repeat (LTR) from HIV-1
    863..881     +  promoter       T7 promoter: promoter for bacteriophage T7 RNA polymerase
    899..923     +  protein_bind   attB1: mutant version of attB; recombination site for the Gateway® BP reaction BP Clonase™
    977..997     +  CDS            3xFLAG (fragment): three tandem FLAG® epitope tags
   1010..2368    +  CDS            HTR2A: 5HT2A_HUMAN - Also known as HTR2. Experimental evidence at protein level: Swiss-Prot protein existence level 1. (Microbial infection) Acts as a receptor for human JC polyomavirus/JCPyV. From Homo sapiens (Human).
   2370..2394    -  protein_bind   attB2: mutant version of attB; recombination site for the Gateway® BP reaction BP Clonase™
   2405..2491    +  CDS            AVPR2 (fragment): V2R_HUMAN - Also known as ADHR, DIR, DIR3, V2R. Experimental evidence at protein level: Swiss-Prot protein existence level 1. Receptor for arginine vasopressin. The activity of this receptor is mediated by G proteins which activate adenylate cyclase. Involved in renal water reabsorption. From Homo sapiens (Human).
   2528..2878    +  CDS            TEV protease (fragment): tobacco etch virus protease (Kapust et al., 2001)
   2951..3391    +  CDS            GAL4 DNA binding domain: DNA binding domain of the GAL4 transcriptional activator; Saccharomyces cerevisiae GAL4 (truncated)
   3605..3838    +  CDS            VP16 AD: transcriptional activation domain of herpes simplex virus protein VP16 (Triezenberg et al., 1988; Cousens et al., 1989); UL48
   3842..3898    +  CDS            3xHA (fragment): three tandem HA epitope tags
   3911..3929    -  promoter       SP6 promoter: promoter for bacteriophage SP6 RNA polymerase
   3955..4179    +  polyA_signal   bGH poly(A) signal: bovine growth hormone polyadenylation signal
   4183..4204    +  promoter       SV40 promoter (fragment): SV40 enhancer and early promoter
   4225..4653    +  rep_origin     f1 ori (sequence partly withheld): f1 bacteriophage origin of replication; arrow indicates direction of (+) strand synthesis
   4667..4996    +  promoter       SV40 promoter: SV40 enhancer and early promoter
   5063..5854    +  CDS            neo: KKA2_KLEPN - Also known as kan, nptII. Experimental evidence at protein level: Swiss-Prot protein existence level 1. Resistance to kanamycin, neomycin, paromomycin, ribostamycin, butirosin and gentamicin B. From Klebsiella pneumoniae.
   5878..6036    +  CDS            ble (fragment): BLE_KLEPN - Experimental evidence at protein level: Swiss-Prot protein existence level 1. Binding protein with a strong affinity to the bleomycin family of antibiotics. Binds to CL990; an antimitotic-antibiotic compound. From Klebsiella pneumoniae.
   6031..6152    +  polyA_signal   SV40 poly(A) signal: SV40 polyadenylation signal
   6225..6241    -  protein_bind   lac operator: The lac repressor binds to the lac operator to inhibit transcription in E. coli. This inhibition can be relieved by adding lactose or isopropyl-β-D-thiogalactopyranoside (IPTG). lac repressor encoded by lacI
   6249..6279    -  promoter       lac promoter: promoter for the E. coli lac operon
   6294..6315    -  protein_bind   CAP binding site: CAP binding activates transcription in the presence of cAMP. E. coli catabolite activator protein
   6328..6420    -  CDS            lacI (fragment): lac repressor; lacI; The lac repressor binds to the lac operator to inhibit transcription in E. coli. This inhibition can be relieved by adding lactose or isopropyl-β-D-thiogalactopyranoside (IPTG).
   6603..7191    -  rep_origin     ori: high-copy-number ColE1/pMB1/pBR322/pUC origin of replication
   7362..8222    -  CDS            AmpR: β-lactamase; bla; confers resistance to ampicillin, carbenicillin, and related antibiotics
   8223..8327    -  promoter       AmpR promoter: bla
