[The description below was written by a language model from this plasmid's Addgene catalogue record and pLannotate feature annotations shown in this document.]
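Description:
pcDNA3_SP-HTR2A-V2R-NTEV-TCS-GV-2xHA is a mammalian expression plasmid on the pcDNA3 backbone, built by Gateway cloning and intended for split TEV protease assays. It is propagated in E. coli through a high-copy ColE1/pUC-type origin with ampicillin selection (AmpR under its own promoter). It also carries an f1 origin and an SV40 promoter-driven neomycin resistance cassette with an SV40 poly(A) signal, which would allow G418 selection in mammalian cells. T7 and SP6 promoters flank the insert region.

The payload is a single fusion open reading frame driven by the CMV enhancer/promoter and terminated by the bGH polyadenylation signal. Going by the construct name, it begins with a signal peptide (SP). The annotation also detects a short FLAG-like epitope fragment just upstream of the receptor. The human serotonin receptor HTR2A (5-HT2A) coding sequence sits between attB1 and attB2 sites. It is followed in frame by a short fragment of the vasopressin V2 receptor (AVPR2), which corresponds to a β-arrestin binding motif. Next come an N-terminal fragment of TEV protease (NTEV), a TEV cleavage site (TCS, named in the construct but not separately annotated), the artificial transcription factor GV made of the GAL4 DNA-binding domain and the VP16 activation domain, and a C-terminal 2xHA tag.

In a split TEV assay, receptor activation recruits a partner such as β-arrestin-2 fused to the complementary C-terminal TEV fragment, supplied from a separate construct. This reconstitutes protease activity, the cleavage site is cut, and GAL4-VP16 is released to drive a GAL4-responsive reporter. The associated publication indicates the plasmid belongs to a series comparing signal peptide and β-arrestin binding motif variants to improve GPCR recruitment assays.
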