Addgene plasmid #194369: pcDNA3_SP-HTR2A-V2R-NTEV-TCS-GV-2xHA
Purpose: Split TEV assays
Depositing lab: Michael Wehr. Depositing organization: Klinikum der Ludwig Maximilians-Universitaet Muenchen. Publication: Improved Split TEV GPCR beta-arrestin-2 Recruitment Assays via Systematic Analysis of Signal Peptide and beta-arrestin Binding Motif Variants. Wu Y, von Hauff IV, Jensen N, Rossner MJ, Wehr MC. Biosensors (Basel). 2022 Dec 29;13(1):48. doi: 10.3390/bios13010048. PubMed 36671883.
Backbone
  Vector backbone: pcDNA3
  Vector type: Mammalian Expression
Growth in bacteria
  Bacterial resistance: Ampicillin, 100 μg/mL
  Growth temperature: 37°C
  Growth strain: DH5alpha
  Copy number: High Copy
Gene/Insert
  Gene/Insert name: SP-HTR2A-V2R-NTEV-TCS-GV-2xHA
  Species: H. sapiens (human), Synthetic
  Entrez Gene: HTR2A (a.k.a. 5-HT2A, HTR2)
  Promoter: CMV
  Tag / fusion protein: 2xHA (C terminal on insert)
  Cloning method: Gateway Cloning
  Sequencing primers: 5′ CGCAAATGGGCGGTAGGCGTG; 3′ TAGAAGGCACAGTCGAGG
Terms and licenses: Academic/Nonprofit Terms; Industry Terms: Not Available to Industry
How to cite: pcDNA3_SP-HTR2A-V2R-NTEV-TCS-GV-2xHA was a gift from Michael Wehr (Addgene plasmid # 194369 ; http://n2t.net/addgene:194369 ; RRID:Addgene_194369)
